>Addgene plasmid #244776 | CL20_mEGFP_Vidr_009 | addgene full sequence | sequence record 488239 | Addgene NGS Result
TTGAGATCCTTTTTTTCTGCGCGTAATCTGCTGCTTGCAAACAAAAAAACCACCGCTACCAGCGGTGGTT
TGTTTGCCGGATCAAGAGCTACCAACTCTTTTTCCGAAGGTAACTGGCTTCAGCAGAGCGCAGATACCAA
ATACTGTTCTTCTAGTGTAGCCGTAGTTAGGCCACCACTTCAAGAACTCTGTAGCACCGCCTACATACCT
CGCTCTGCTAATCCTGTTACCAGTGGCTGCTGCCAGTGGCGATAAGTCGTGTCTTACCGGGTTGGACTCA
AGACGATAGTTACCGGATAAGGCGCAGCGGTCGGGCTGAACGGGGGGTTCGTGCACACAGCCCAGCTTGG
AGCGAACGACCTACACCGAACTGAGATACCTACAGCGTGAGCTATGAGAAAGCGCCACGCTTCCCGAAGG
GAGAAAGGCGGACAGGTATCCGGTAAGCGGCAGGGTCGGAACAGGAGAGCGCACGAGGGAGCTTCCAGGG
GGAAACGCCTGGTATCTTTATAGTCCTGTCGGGTTTCGCCACCTCTGACTTGAGCGTCGATTTTTGTGAT
GCTCGTCAGGGGGGCGGAGCCTATGGAAAAACGCCAGCAACGCGGCCTTTTTACGGTTCCTGGCCTTTTG
CTGGCCTTTTGCTCACATGTTCTTTCCTGCGTTATCCCCTGATTCTGTGGATAACCGTATTACCGCCTTT
GAGTGAGCTGATACCGCTCGCCGCAGCCGAACGACCGAGCGCAGCGAGTCAGTGAGCGAGGAAGCGGAAG
AGCGCCCAATACGCAAACCGCCTCTCCCCGCGCGTTGGCCGATTCATTAATGCAGCGGATCCAGACATGA
TAAGATACATTGATGAGTTTGGACAAACCACAACTAGAATGCAGTGAAAAAAATGCTTTATTTGTGAAAT
TTGTGATGCTATTGCTTTATTTGTAACCATTATAAGCTGCAATAAACAAGTTAGCTTTTTGCAAAAGCCT
AGGCCTCCAAAAAAGCCTCCTCACTACTTCTGGAATAGCTCAGAGGCCGAGGCGGCCTCGGCCTCTGCAT
AAATAAAAAAAATTAGTCAGCCATGGGGCGGAGAATGGGCGGAACTGGGCGGAGTTAGGGGCGGGATGGG
CGGAGTTAGGGGCGGGACTATGGTTGCTGACTAATTGAGATGCGGATCCGCTGGCACGACAGGTTTCCCG
ACTGGAAAGCGGGCAGTGAGCGCAACGCAATTAATGTGAGTTAGCTCACTCATTAGGCACCCCAGGCTTT
ACACTTTATGCTTCCGGCTCGTATGTTGTGTGGAATTGTGAGCGGATAACAATTTCACACAGGAAACAGC
TATGACCATGATTACGCCAAGCTTGGGCTGCAGGTCGAGGGATCTCCATAAGAGAAGAGGGACAGCTATG
ACTGGGAGTAGTCAGGAGAGGAGGAAAAATCTGGCTAGTAAAACATGTAAGGAAAATTTTAGGGATGTTA
AAGAAAAAAATAACACAAAACAAAATATAAAAAAAATCTAACCTCAAGTCAAGGCTTTTCTATGGAATAA
GGAATGGACAGCAGGGGGCTGTTTCATATACTGATGACCTCTTTATAGCCAACCTTTGTTCATGGCAGCC
AGCATATGGGCATATGTTGCCAAACTCTAAACCAAATACTCATTCTGATGTTTTAAATGATTTGCCCTCC
CATATGTCCTTCCGAGTGAGAGACACAAAAAATTCCAACACACTATTGCAATGAAAATAAATTTCCTTTA
TTAGCCAGAAGTCAGATGCTCAAGGGGCTTCATGATGTCCCCATAATTTTTGGCAGAGGGAAAAAGATCT
GCTAGCTCGAGCAGCTGAAGCTTTATTGAGGCTTAAGCAGTGGGTTCCCTAGTTAGCCAGAGAGCTCCCA
GGCTCAGATCTGGTCTAACCAGAGAGACCCAGTACAGGCAAAAAGCAGATCTTGTCTTCTTTGGGAGTGA
ATTAGCCCTTCCAGTCCCCCCTTTTCTTTTAAAAAGTGGCTAAGATCTACAGCTGCCTTGTAAGTCATTG
GTCTTAAAGGTACCGTAATCTTATCTAGAACCGGTTCATTCCCACCCTTCGGTCGTATTTTCGTCTAAAT
TTTGTGCTTCAGACGGACTATTCTTGATTTTCTTCGTTTTCGGCGCTGCACGGCCCTTCTCAGGTGACTT
CTTACGTTTTTTGGGTTTAGTACGACGTACAGTTAACGTGATCGAGGTAGGGGTGTGTTGTGTAGCGGTA
TATAACACAGTAGAGGGAGATAATTCCTCATCCCAGCTTTCGGTTGCACTCGAATCTCCTCCAGAGATGT
TATCCTGTTTACGGCGGTGTAAACGGATGACCTTCCGGGAAGCGGCCGCACTTCCCCCGGAGCCTCCGCT
TCCGCCCTTGTACAGCTCGTCCATGCCGAGAGTGATCCCGGCGGCGGTCACGAACTCCAGCAGGACCATG
TGATCGCGCTTCTCGTTGGGGTCTTTGCTCAGCTTGGACTGGGTGCTCAGGTAGTGGTTGTCGGGCAGCA
GCACGGGGCCGTCGCCGATGGGGGTGTTCTGCTGGTAGTGGTCGGCGAGCTGCACGCTGCCGTCCTCGAT
GTTGTGGCGGATCTTGAAGTTCACCTTGATGCCGTTCTTCTGCTTGTCGGCCATGATATAGACGTTGTGG
CTGTTGTAGTTGTACTCCAGCTTGTGCCCCAGGATGTTGCCGTCCTCCTTGAAGTCGATGCCCTTCAGCT
CGATGCGGTTCACCAGGGTGTCGCCCTCGAACTTCACCTCGGCGCGGGTCTTGTAGTTGCCGTCGTCCTT
GAAGAAGATGGTGCGCTCCTGGACGTAGCCTTCGGGCATGGCGGACTTGAAGAAGTCGTGCTGCTTCATG
TGGTCGGGGTAGCGGCTGAAGCACTGCACGCCGTAGGTCAGGGTGGTCACGAGGGTGGGCCAGGGCACGG
GCAGCTTGCCGGTGGTGCAGATGAACTTCAGGGTCAGCTTGCCGTAGGTGGCATCGCCCTCGCCCTCGCC
GGACACGCTGAACTTGTGGCCGTTTACGTCGCCGTCCAGCTCGACCAGGATGGGCACCACCCCGGTGAAC
AGCTCCTCGCCCTTGCTCACCATGGTGGCGACCGGTGGATCCCGGGCCCGCGGTACCGTCGACTGCAGAA
TTCGGTTCACTAAACGAGCCCGGTTCACTAAACGAGCTCTGCTTATATAGACCTCCCACCGTACACGCCT
ACCGCCCATTTGCGTCAATGGGGCGGAGTTGTTACGACATTTTGGAAAGTCCCGTTGATTTTGGTGCCAA
AACAAACTCCCATTGACGTCAATGGGGTGGAGACTTGGAAATCCCCGTGAGTCAAACCGCTATCCACGCC
CATTGATGTACTGCCAAAACCGCATCACCATGGTAATAGCGATGACTAATACGTAGATGTACTGCCAAGT
AGGAAAGTCCCATAAGGTCATGTACTGGGCATAATGCCAGGCGGGCCATTTACCGTCATTGACGTCAATA
GGGGGCGTACTTGGCATATGATACACTTGATGTACTGCCAAGTGGGCAGTTTACCGTAAATACTCCACCC
ATTGACGTCAATGGAAAGTCCCTATTGGCGTTACTATGGGAACATACGTCATTATTGACGTCAATGGGCG
GGGGTCGTTGGGCGGTCAGCCAGGCGGGCCATTTACCGTAAGTTATGTAACGCGGAACTCCATATATGGG
CTATGAACTAATGACCCCGTAATTGATTACTATTAATAACTAGCACGCGTTCGAAGCTTGAGCTCGGTCC
CCTCGGGGTTGGGAGGTGGGTCTGAAACGATAATGGTGAATATCCCTGCCTAACTCTATTCACTATAGAA
AGTACAGCAAAAACTATTCTTAAACCTACCAAGCCTCCTACTATCATTATGAATAATTTTATATACCACA
GCCAATTTGTTATGTTAAACCAATTCCACAAACTTGCCCATTTATCTAATTCCAATAATTCTTGTTCATT
CTTTTCTTGCTGGTTTTGCGATTCTTCAATTAAGGAGTGTATTAAGCTTGTGTAATTGTTAATTTCTCTG
TCCCACTCCATCCAGGTCGTGTGATTCCAAATCTGTTCCAGAGATTTATTACTCCAACTAGCATTCCAAG
GCACAGCAGTGGTGCAAATGAGTTTTCCAGAGCAACCCCAAATCCCCAGGAGCTGTTGATCCTTTAGGTA
TCTTTCCACAGCCAGGATTCTTGCCTGGAGCTGCTTGATGCCCCAGACTGTGAGTTGCAACAGATGCTGT
TGCGCCTCAATAGCCCTCAGCAAATTGTTCTGCTGCTGCACTATACCAGACAATAATTGTCTGGCCTGTA
CCGTCAGCGTCATTGACGCTGCGCCCATAGTGCTTCCTGCTGCTCCCAAGAACCCAAGGAACAAAGCTCC
TATTCCCACTGCTCTTTTTTCTCTCTGCACCACTCTTCTCTTTGCCTTGGTGGGTGCTACTCCTAATGGT
TCAATTTTTACTACTTTATATTTATATAATTCACTTCTCCAATTGTCCCTCATATCTCCTCCTTATGGTG
TTTTACTAAACTTTTCCATGTTCTAATCCTCATCCTGTCTACTTGCCACACAATCATCACCTGCCATCTG
TTTTCCATAATCCCTAATGATCTTTGCTTTTCTTCTTGGCACTACTTTTATGTCACTATTATCTTGTATT
ACTACTGCCCCTTCACCTTTCCAGAGGAGCTTTGCTGGTCCTTTCCAAAGTGGATTTCTGCTGTCCCTGT
AATAAACCCGAAAATTTTGAATTTTTGTAATTTGTTTTTGTAATTCTTTAGTTTGTATGTCTGTTGCTAT
TATGTCTACTATTCTTTCCCCTGCACTGTACCCCCCAATCCCCCCTTTTCTTTTAAAATTGTGGATGAAT
ACTGCCATTTGTACTGCTGTCTTAAGATGTTCAGCCTGATCTCTTACCTGTCCTATAATTTTCTTTAATT
CTTTATTCATAGATTCTACTACTCCTTGACTTTGGGGATTGTAGGGAATTTCCAGGTCTGAAGATCCTGC
TGCTTGCTGTGCTTTTTTCTTACTTTTGTTTTGCTCTTCCTCTATCTTGTCTAAAGCTTCCTTGGTGTCT
TTTATCTCTATCCTTTGATGCACACAATAGAGGGTTGCTACTGTATTATATAATGATCTAAGTTCTTCTG
ATCCTGTCTGAAGGGATGGTTGTAGCTGTCCCAGTATTTGTCTACAGCCTTCTGATGTTTCTAACAGGCC
AGTATTAACTGCGAATCGTTCTAGCTCCCTGCTTGCCCATACTATATGTTTTAATTTATATTTTTTCTTT
CCCCCTGGCCTTAACCGAATTTTTTCCCATCGCGATCTAATTCTCCCCCGCTTAATACTGACGCTCTCGC
ACCCATCTCTCTCCTTCTAGCCTCCGCTAGTCAAAATTTTTGGCGTACTCACCAGTCGCCGCCCCTCGCC
TCTTGCCGTGCGCGCTTCAGCAAGCCGAGTCCTGCGTCGAGAGAGCTCCTCTGGTTTCCCTTTCGCTTTC
AAGTCCCTGTTCGGGCGCCACTGCTAGAGATTTTCCACACTGACTAAAAGGGTCTGAGGGATCTCTAGTT
ACCAGAGTCACACAACAGACGGGCACACACTACTTGAAGCACTCAAGGCAAGCTTTATTGAGGCTTAAGC
AGTGGGTTCCCTAGTTAGCCAGAGAGCTCCCAGGCTCAGATCTGGTCTAACCAGAGAGACCCAGTACAGG
CAAAAAGCAGCTGCTTATATGCAGGATCTGAGGGCTCGCCACTCCCCAGTCCCGCCCAGGCCACGCCTCC
CATGGTAATAGCGATGACTAATACGTAGATGTACTGCCAAGTAGGAAAGTCCCATAAGGTCATGTACTGG
GCATAATGCCAGGCGGGCCATTTACCGTCATTGACGTCAATAGGGGGCGTACTTGGCATATGATACACTT
GATGTACTGCCAAGTGGGCAGTTTACCGTAAATACTCCACCCATTGACGTCAATGGAAAGTCCCTATTGG
CGTTACTATGGGAACATACGTCATTATTGACGTCAATGGGCGGGGGTCGTTGGGCGGTCAGCCAGGCGGG
CCATTTACCGTAAGTTATGTAACGCGGAACTCCATATATGGGCTATGAACTAATGACCCCGTAATTGATT
ACTATTAATAACTAGTCAATAATCAATGTCGACCCAGGTGGCACTTTTCGGGGAAATGTGCGCGGAACCC
CTATTTGTTTATTTTTCTAAATACATTCAAATATGTATCCGCTCATGAGACAATAACCCTGATAAATGCT
TCAATAATATTGAAAAAGGAAGAGTATGAGTATTCAACATTTCCGTGTCGCCCTTATTCCCTTTTTTGCG
GCATTTTGCCTTCCTGTTTTTGCTCACCCAGAAACGCTGGTGAAAGTAAAAGATGCTGAAGATCAGTTGG
GTGCACGAGTGGGTTACATCGAACTGGATCTCAACAGCGGTAAGATCCTTGAGAGTTTTCGCCCCGAAGA
ACGTTTTCCAATGATGAGCACTTTTAAAGTTCTGCTATGTGGCGCGGTATTATCCCGTATTGACGCCGGG
CAAGAGCAACTCGGTCGCCGCATACACTATTCTCAGAATGACTTGGTTGAGTACTCACCAGTCACAGAAA
AGCATCTTACGGATGGCATGACAGTAAGAGAATTATGCAGTGCTGCCATAACCATGAGTGATAACACTGC
GGCCAACTTACTTCTGACAACGATCGGAGGACCGAAGGAGCTAACCGCTTTTTTGCACAACATGGGGGAT
CATGTAACTCGCCTTGATCGTTGGGAACCGGAGCTGAATGAAGCCATACCAAACGACGAGCGTGACACCA
CGATGCCTGTAGCAATGGCAACAACGTTGCGCAAACTATTAACTGGCGAACTACTTACTCTAGCTTCCCG
GCAACAATTAATAGACTGGATGGAGGCGGATAAAGTTGCAGGACCACTTCTGCGCTCGGCCCTTCCGGCT
GGCTGGTTTATTGCTGATAAATCTGGAGCCGGTGAGCGTGGGTCTCGCGGTATCATTGCAGCACTGGGGC
CAGATGGTAAGCCCTCCCGTATCGTAGTTATCTACACGACGGGGAGTCAGGCAACTATGGATGAACGAAA
TAGACAGATCGCTGAGATAGGTGCCTCACTGATTAAGCATTGGTAACTGTCAGACCAAGTTTACTCATAT
ATACTTTAGATTGATTTAAAACTTCATTTTTAATTTAAAAGGATCTAGGTGAAGATCCTTTTTGATAATC
TCATGACCAAAATCCCTTAACGTGAGTTTTCGTTCCACTGAGCGTCAGACCCCGTAGAAAAGATCAAAGG
ATCTTC
Features (pLannotate 1.2.2; 29 found; start..end, strand, type, name):
      1..589     +  rep_origin     ori: high-copy-number ColE1/pMB1/pBR322/pUC origin of replication
    772..826     +  CDS            lacI (fragment): lac repressor; lacI; The lac repressor binds to the lac operator to inhibit transcription in E. coli. This inhibition can be relieved by adding lactose or isopropyl-β-D-thiogalactopyranoside (IPTG).
    828..962     -  polyA_signal   SV40 poly(A) signal: SV40 polyadenylation signal
    982..1117    -  rep_origin     SV40 ori: SV40 origin of replication
   1141..1163    -  promoter       SV40 promoter (fragment): SV40 enhancer and early promoter
   1170..1209    +  CDS            lacI (fragment): lac repressor; lacI; The lac repressor binds to the lac operator to inhibit transcription in E. coli. This inhibition can be relieved by adding lactose or isopropyl-β-D-thiogalactopyranoside (IPTG).
   1222..1243    +  protein_bind   CAP binding site: CAP binding activates transcription in the presence of cAMP. E. coli catabolite activator protein
   1258..1288    +  promoter       lac promoter: promoter for the E. coli lac operon
   1296..1312    +  protein_bind   lac operator: The lac repressor binds to the lac operator to inhibit transcription in E. coli. This inhibition can be relieved by adding lactose or isopropyl-β-D-thiogalactopyranoside (IPTG). lac repressor encoded by lacI
   1697..1752    -  polyA_signal   β-globin poly(A) signal: rabbit β-globin polyadenylation signal (Gil and Proudfoot, 1987)
   1838..1973    -  LTR            3' LTR (ΔU3) (fragment): self-inactivating 3' long terminal repeat (LTR) from HIV-1
   1975..2043    -  CDS            nef (fragment): NEF_HV1Z2 - Experimental evidence at protein level: Swiss-Prot protein existence level 1. Extracellular Nef protein targets CD4(+) T-lymphocytes for apoptosis by interacting with CXCR4 surface receptors. From Human immunodeficiency virus type 1 group M subtype D (isolate Z2/CDC-Z34) (HIV-1).
   2069..2344    -  CDS            Setd5 (fragment): SETD5_MOUSE - Also known as Kiaa1757 From Mus musculus (Mouse).
   2387..3103    -  CDS            mEGFP: mEGFP is a basic (constitutively fluorescent) green fluorescent protein published in 2002, derived from Aequorea victoria. It has moderate acid sensitivity.
   3117..3154    -  misc_feature   MCS (fragment): multiple cloning site
   3153..3169    -  promoter       tight TRE promoter (fragment): Tet-responsive promoter PTight, consisting of seven tet operator sequences followed by the minimal CMV promoter
   3185..3388    -  promoter       CMV promoter: human cytomegalovirus (CMV) immediate early promoter
   3389..3692    -  enhancer       CMV enhancer: human cytomegalovirus immediate early enhancer
   3760..3776    -  misc_feature   MCS (fragment): multiple cloning site
   3776..3801    -  CDS            Rev (fragment): human immunodeficiency virus 1 (HIV-1) Rev protein; rev; enhances nuclear export of unspliced and incompletely spliced viral mRNAs
   4178..4411    -  misc_feature   RRE: The Rev response element (RRE) of HIV-1 allows for Rev-dependent mRNA export from the nucleus to the cytoplasm.
   4545..4628    -  CDS            vif (fragment): VIF_HV1BR - Experimental evidence at protein level: Swiss-Prot protein existence level 1. Counteracts the innate antiviral activity of host APOBEC3F and APOBEC3G. Forms a complex with host APOBEC3F and APOBEC3G thus preventing the entry of these lethally hypermutating enzymes into progeny virions. Recruits an active E3 ubiquitin ligase complex composed of elongin BC, CUL5, and RBX2 to induce polyubiquitination of APOBEC3G and APOBEC3F. In turn, they are directed to the 26S proteasome for degradation. Vif interaction with APOBEC3G also blocks its cytidine deaminase activity in a proteasome-inde
   4771..4888    -  misc_feature   cPPT/CTS: central polypurine tract and central termination sequence of HIV-1
   5037..5396    -  CDS            HIV-1 gag (fragment): gag protein from human immunodeficiency virus 1; gag
   5380..5505    -  misc_feature   HIV-1 Ψ: packaging signal of human immunodeficiency virus type 1
   5552..5809    -  LTR            5' LTR (truncated): truncated 5' long terminal repeat (LTR) from HIV-1
   5811..6190    -  enhancer       CMV enhancer: human cytomegalovirus immediate early enhancer
   6221..6325    +  promoter       AmpR promoter: bla
   6326..7186    +  CDS            AmpR: β-lactamase; bla; confers resistance to ampicillin, carbenicillin, and related antibiotics
