[The description below was written by a language model from this plasmid's Addgene catalogue record and pLannotate feature annotations shown in this document.]
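Description:
CL20_mEGFP_Vidr_009 is a 7.4 kb mammalian expression plasmid built on the CL20 backbone. The catalogue lists it simply as a mammalian expression vector, but the feature table shows the architecture of an HIV-1-derived, self-inactivating lentiviral transfer vector. It is propagated in E. coli through a high-copy ColE1/pUC origin and selected with ampicillin via the β-lactamase gene. The recorded recombination-limiting host strain is consistent with the repeated LTR sequences. The viral segment begins with a CMV enhancer fused to a truncated 5' LTR, which would drive Tat-independent transcription of the vector genome in packaging cells. This is followed by the Ψ packaging signal with a partial gag sequence, the cPPT/CTS element, and the Rev response element for Rev-dependent nuclear export. It ends in a ΔU3 3' LTR followed by a rabbit β-globin polyadenylation signal. An SV40 origin and poly(A) signal, along with lac promoter/operator remnants, sit in the plasmid backbone outside the viral region.

The payload is an internal CMV enhancer/promoter cassette driving monomeric EGFP fused to the N terminus of Vidr_009. This insert is an unmutated intrinsically disordered region from human SETD5, noted by the depositor as residues 116–207. The annotation tool matched this segment to the mouse Setd5 orthologue, but the catalogue gives the source as human. No separate mammalian selection marker or WPRE is annotated, so expressing cells would be identified by green fluorescence. The construct is intended for expressing the fluorescently tagged IDR in mammalian cells. According to the associated publication title, it belongs to a proteome-wide study linking protein condensate formation to RNA biology, where the mEGFP tag would allow imaging of the protein's localization and any condensate-like behaviour.
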