Addgene plasmid #244776: CL20_mEGFP_Vidr_009
Purpose: Express mEGFP-tagged intrinsically disordered protein (IDR), Vidr_009, derived from human protein SETD5
Depositing lab: Richard Kriwacki. Depositing organization: St. Jude Children's Research Hospital. Publication: Proteome-wide computational analyses reveal links between protein condensate formation and RNA biology. Maiti S, Tripathi S, Baggett DW, Phillips AH, Park CG, Wang J, Wahiduzzaman, Freyaldenhoven WT, Kinger S, Pioso BJ, Bollinger JC, Somjee R, Lang B, Babu MM, Kriwacki RW. Sci Adv. 2025 Dec 5;11(49):eady1420. doi: 10.1126/sciadv.ady1420. Epub 2025 Dec 3. PubMed 41337585.
Backbone
  Vector backbone: CL20
  Vector type: Mammalian Expression
Growth in bacteria
  Bacterial resistance: Ampicillin, 100 μg/mL
  Growth temperature: 37°C
  Growth strain: NEB Stable
  Copy number: High Copy
Gene/Insert
  Gene/Insert name: Vidr_009
  Species: H. sapiens (human)
  Mutation: Unmutated
  Tag / fusion protein: monomeric EGFP (N terminal on insert)
  Cloning method: Restriction Enzyme; 5′ cloning site Unknown (unknown if destroyed)
Terms and licenses: Academic/Nonprofit Terms; Industry Terms: Not Available to Industry
Depositor comments: SETD5_116_207
How to cite: CL20_mEGFP_Vidr_009 was a gift from Richard Kriwacki (Addgene plasmid # 244776 ; http://n2t.net/addgene:244776 ; RRID:Addgene_244776)
